>Addgene plasmid #148449 | pT7-EGFP-C1-HseIF1_AC | depositor full sequence | sequence record 290897 | Full Sequence
TAGTTATTAATAGTAATCAATTACGGGGTCATTAGTTCATAGCCCATATATGGAGTTCCGCGTTACATAA
CTTACGGTAAATGGCCCGCCTGGCTGACCGCCCAACGACCCCCGCCCATTGACGTCAATAATGACGTATG
TTCCCATAGTAACGCCAATAGGGACTTTCCATTGACGTCAATGGGTGGAGTATTTACGGTAAACTGCCCA
CTTGGCAGTACATCAAGTGTATCATATGCCAAGTACGCCCCCTATTGACGTCAATGACGGTAAATGGCCC
GCCTGGCATTATGCCCAGTACATGACCTTATGGGACTTTCCTACTTGGCAGTACATCTACGTATTAGTCA
TCGCTATTACCATGGTGATGCGGTTTTGGCAGTACATCAATGGGCGTGGATAGCGGTTTGACTCACGGGG
ATTTCCAAGTCTCCACCCCATTGACGTCAATGGGAGTTTGTTTTGGCACCAAAATCAACGGGACTTTCCA
AAATGTCGTAACAACTCCGCCCCATTGACGCAAATGGGCGGTAGGCGTGTACGGTGGGAGGTCTATATAA
GCAGAGCTCTCTGGCTAACTAGAGAACCCACTGCTTACTGGCTTATCGAAATTAATACGACTCACTATAG
GGAGACCCAAGCTCTAGCGCTACCGGTCGCCACCATGGTGAGCAAGGGCGAGGAGCTGTTCACCGGGGTG
GTGCCCATCCTGGTCGAGCTGGACGGCGACGTAAACGGCCACAAGTTCAGCGTGTCCGGCGAGGGCGAGG
GCGATGCCACCTACGGCAAGCTGACCCTGAAGTTCATCTGCACCACCGGCAAGCTGCCCGTGCCCTGGCC
CACCCTCGTGACCACCCTGACCTACGGCGTGCAGTGCTTCAGCCGCTACCCCGACCACATGAAGCAGCAC
GACTTCTTCAAGTCCGCCATGCCCGAAGGCTACGTCCAGGAGCGCACCATCTTCTTCAAGGACGACGGCA
ACTACAAGACCCGCGCCGAGGTGAAGTTCGAGGGCGACACCCTGGTGAACCGCATCGAGCTGAAGGGCAT
CGACTTCAAGGAGGACGGCAACATCCTGGGGCACAAGCTGGAGTACAACTACAACAGCCACAACGTCTAT
ATCATGGCCGACAAGCAGAAGAACGGCATCAAGGTGAACTTCAAGATCCGCCACAACATCGAGGACGGCA
GCGTGCAGCTCGCCGACCACTACCAGCAGAACACCCCCATCGGCGACGGCCCCGTGCTGCTGCCCGACAA
CCACTACCTGAGCACCCAGTCCGCCCTGAGCAAAGACCCCAACGAGAAGCGCGATCACATGGTCCTGCTG
GAGTTCGTGACCGCCGCCGGGATCACTCTCGGCATGGACGAGCTGTACAAGTCCGGACTCAGATCTCGAG
CTCAAGCTTATATGTCCGCTATCCAGAACCTCCACTCTTTCGACCCCTTTGCTGATGCAAGTAAGGGTGA
TGACCTGCTTCCTGCTGGCACTGAGGATTATATCCATATAAGAATTCAACAGAGAAACGGCAGGAAGACC
CTTACTACTGTCCAAGGGATCGCTGATGATTACGATAAAAAGAAACTAGTGAAGGCGTTTAAGAAAAAGT
TTGCCTGCAATGGTACTGTAATTGAGCATCCGGAATATGGAGAAGTAATTCAGCTACAGGGTGACCAACG
CAAGAACATATGCCAGTTCCTCGTAGAGATTGGACTGGCTAAGGACGATCAGCTGAAGGTTCATGGGTTT
TAAGGATCCACCGGATCTAGATAACTGATCATAATCAGCCATACCACATTTGTAGAGGTTTTACTTGCTT
TAAAAAACCTCCCACACCTCCCCCTGAACCTGAAACATAAAATGAATGCAATTGTTGTTGTTAACTTGTT
TATTGCAGCTTATAATGGTTACAAATAAAGCAATAGCATCACAAATTTCACAAATAAAGCATTTTTTTCA
CTGCATTCTAGTTGTGGTTTGTCCAAACTCATCAATGTATCTTAACGCGTAAATTGTAAGCGTTAATATT
TTGTTAAAATTCGCGTTAAATTTTTGTTAAATCAGCTCATTTTTTAACCAATAGGCCGAAATCGGCAAAA
TCCCTTATAAATCAAAAGAATAGACCGAGATAGGGT
[37 nt withheld, positions 2137-2173]
AAAGAACGTGGACTCCAACGTCAAAGG
[49 nt withheld, positions 2201-2249]
T
[91 nt withheld, positions 2251-2341]
G
[124 nt withheld, positions 2343-2466]
CAGGTGGCACTTTTCGGGGAAATGTGCGCGGAACCCCTATTTGTTTATTTTTCTAAATACATTCAAATAT
GTATCCGCTCATGAGACAATAACCCTGATAAATGCTTCAATAATATTGAAAAAGGAAGAGTCCTGAGGCG
GAAAGAACCAGCTGTGGAATGTGTGTCAGTTAGGGTGTGGAAAGTCCCCAGGCTCCCCAGCAGGCAGAAG
TATGCAAAGCATGCATCTCAATTAGTCAGCAACCAGGTGTGGAAAGTCCCCAGGCTCCCCAGCAGGCAGA
AGTATGCAAAGCATGCATCTCAATTAGTCAGCAACCATAGTCCCGCCCCTAACTCCGCCCATCCCGCCCC
TAACTCCGCCCAGTTCCGCCCATTCTCCGCCCCATGGCTGACTAATTTTTTTTATTTATGCAGAGGCCGA
GGCCGCCTCGGCCTCTGAGCTATTCCAGAAGTAGTGAGGAGGCTTTTTTGGAGGCCTAGGCTTTTGCAAA
GATCGATCAAGAGACAGGATGAGGATCGTTTCGCATGATTGAACAAGATGGATTGCACGCAGGTTCTCCG
GCCGCTTGGGTGGAGAGGCTATTCGGCTATGACTGGGCACAACAGACAATCGGCTGCTCTGATGCCGCCG
TGTTCCGGCTGTCAGCGCAGGGGCGCCCGGTTCTTTTTGTCAAGACCGACCTGTCCGGTGCCCTGAATGA
ACTGCAAGACGAGGCAGCGCGGCTATCGTGGCTGGCCACGACGGGCGTTCCTTGCGCAGCTGTGCTCGAC
GTTGTCACTGAAGCGGGAAGGGACTGGCTGCTATTGGGCGAAGTGCCGGGGCAGGATCTCCTGTCATCTC
ACCTTGCTCCTGCCGAGAAAGTATCCATCATGGCTGATGCAATGCGGCGGCTGCATACGCTTGATCCGGC
TACCTGCCCATTCGACCACCAAGCGAAACATCGCATCGAGCGAGCACGTACTCGGATGGAAGCCGGTCTT
GTCGATCAGGATGATCTGGACGAAGAGCATCAGGGGCTCGCGCCAGCCGAACTGTTCGCCAGGCTCAAGG
CGAGCATGCCCGACGGCGAGGATCTCGTCGTGACCCATGGCGATGCCTGCTTGCCGAATATCATGGTGGA
AAATGGCCGCTTTTCTGGATTCATCGACTGTGGCCGGCTGGGTGTGGCGGACCGCTATCAGGACATAGCG
TTGGCTACCCGTGATATTGCTGAAGAGCTTGGCGGCGAATGGGCTGACCGCTTCCTCGTGCTTTACGGTA
TCGCCGCTCCCGATTCGCAGCGCATCGCCTTCTATCGCCTTCTTGACGAGTTCTTCTGAGCGGGACTCTG
GGGTTCGAAATGACCGACCAAGCGACGCCCAACCTGCCATCACGAGATTTCGATTCCACCGCCGCCTTCT
ATGAAAGGTTGGGCTTCGGAATCGTTTTCCGGGACGCCGGCTGGATGATCCTCCAGCGCGGGGATCTCAT
GCTGGAGTTCTTCGCCCACCCTAGGGGGAGGCTAACTGAAACACGGAAGGAGACAATACCGGAAGGAACC
CGCGCTATGACGGCAATAAAAAGACAGAATAAAACGCACGGTGTTGGGTCGTTTGTTCATAAACGCGGGG
TTCGGTCCCAGGGCTGGCACTCTGTCGATACCCCACCGAGACCCCATTGGGGCCAATACGCCCGCGTTTC
TTCCTTTTCCCCACCCCACCCCCCAAGTTCGGGTGAAGGCCCAGGGCTCGCAGCCAACGTCGGGGCGGCA
GGCCCTGCCATAGCCTCAGGTTACTCATATATACTTTAGATTGATTTAAAACTTCATTTTTAATTTAAAA
GGATCTAGGTGAAGATCCTTTTTGATAATCTCATGACCAAAATCCCTTAACGTGAGTTTTCGTTCCACTG
AGCGTCAGACCCCGTAGAAAAGATCAAAGGATCTTCTTGAGATCCTTTTTTTCTGCGCGTAATCTGCTGC
TTGCAAACAAAAAAACCACCGCTACCAGCGGTGGTTTGTTTGCCGGATCAAGAGCTACCAACTCTTTTTC
CGAAGGTAACTGGCTTCAGCAGAGCGCAGATACCAAATACTGTCCTTCTAGTGTAGCCGTAGTTAGGCCA
CCACTTCAAGAACTCTGTAGCACCGCCTACATACCTCGCTCTGCTAATCCTGTTACCAGTGGCTGCTGCC
AGTGGCGATAAGTCGTGTCTTACCGGGTTGGACTCAAGACGATAGTTACCGGATAAGGCGCAGCGGTCGG
GCTGAACGGGGGGTTCGTGCACACAGCCCAGCTTGGAGCGAACGACCTACACCGAACTGAGATACCTACA
GCGTGAGCTATGAGAAAGCGCCACGCTTCCCGAAGGGAGAAAGGCGGACAGGTATCCGGTAAGCGGCAGG
GTCGGAACAGGAGAGCGCACGAGGGAGCTTCCAGGGGGAAACGCCTGGTATCTTTATAGTCCTGTCGGGT
TTCGCCACCTCTGACTTGAGCGTCGATTTTTGTGATGCTCGTCAGGGGGGCGGAGCCTATGGAAAAACGC
CAGCAACGCGGCCTTTTTACGGTTCCTGGCCTTTTGCTGGCCTTTTGCTCACATGTTCTTTCCTGCGTTA
TCCCCTGATTCTGTGGATAACCGTATTACCGCCATGCAT
Features (pLannotate 1.2.2; 17 found; start..end, strand, type, name):
     61..364     +  enhancer       CMV enhancer: human cytomegalovirus immediate early enhancer
    365..568     +  promoter       CMV promoter: human cytomegalovirus (CMV) immediate early promoter
    564..597     +  LTR            5' LTR (truncated) (fragment): truncated 5' long terminal repeat (LTR) from HIV-1
    613..631     +  promoter       T7 promoter: promoter for bacteriophage T7 RNA polymerase
    665..1381    +  CDS            EGFP: EGFP is a basic (constitutively fluorescent) green fluorescent protein published in 1996, derived from Aequorea victoria. It is reported to be a rapidly-maturing weak dimer with moderate acid sensitivity.
   1382..1409    +  misc_feature   MCS (fragment): multiple cloning site
   1412..1750    +  CDS            EIF1: EIF1_HUMAN - Also known as SUI1. Experimental evidence at protein level: Swiss-Prot protein existence level 1. Necessary for scanning and involved in initiation site selection. Promotes the assembly of 48S ribosomal complexes at the authentic initiation codon of a conventional capped mRNA. From Homo sapiens (Human).
   1776..1860    +  CDS            large T antigen (fragment): large T antigen from SV40 (simian virus 40)
   1883..2004    +  polyA_signal   SV40 poly(A) signal: SV40 polyadenylation signal
   2038..2466    -  rep_origin     f1 ori (sequence partly withheld): f1 bacteriophage origin of replication; arrow indicates direction of (+) strand synthesis
   2493..2597    +  promoter       AmpR promoter: bla
   2599..2956    +  promoter       SV40 promoter: SV40 enhancer and early promoter
   2991..3785    +  CDS            NeoR/KanR: aminoglycoside phosphotransferase from Tn5; aph(3')-II (or nptII); confers resistance to neomycin, kanamycin, and G418 (Geneticin®)
   3806..3958    +  CDS            ble (fragment): BLE_KLEPN - Experimental evidence at protein level: Swiss-Prot protein existence level 1. Binding protein with a strong affinity to the bleomycin family of antibiotics. Binds to CL990; an antimitotic-antibiotic compound. From Klebsiella pneumoniae.
   4017..4064    +  polyA_signal   HSV TK poly(A) signal: herpes simplex virus thymidine kinase polyadenylation signal (Cole and Stacy, 1985)
   4155..4171    -  polyA_signal   bGH poly(A) signal (fragment): bovine growth hormone polyadenylation signal
   4393..4981    +  rep_origin     ori: high-copy-number ColE1/pMB1/pBR322/pUC origin of replication
