[The description below was written by a language model from this plasmid's Addgene catalogue record and pLannotate feature annotations shown in this document.]
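Description:
pT7-EGFP-C1-HseIF1_AC is a 5,095-nt mammalian expression plasmid encoding human translation initiation factor eIF1 (also called SUI1) fused to the C-terminus of EGFP. The catalogue lists the backbone as unknown, but the name and feature layout match an EGFP-C1-style vector with an added T7 promoter. It replicates in bacteria from a high-copy ColE1/pUC-type origin and also carries an f1 phage origin. A single NeoR/KanR (Tn5 aminoglycoside phosphotransferase) cassette is placed behind tandem bacterial (bla) and SV40 early promoters and ends in an HSV TK polyadenylation signal. This arrangement gives kanamycin resistance in E. coli and allows G418 selection in mammalian cells.

The expression unit begins with the CMV immediate-early enhancer and promoter, followed by a T7 promoter, which could in principle support transcription by T7 RNA polymerase. Next comes the EGFP coding sequence, a short remnant of the multiple cloning site serving as a linker, and the EIF1 open reading frame, with an SV40 poly(A) signal terminating the transcript. The depositor notes that the insert was taken from an NCBI reference mRNA sequence. The catalogue's Entrez Gene link points to ELF1, which appears to be a mislabel, since the annotated coding sequence matches human EIF1. Small annotated fragments (HIV-1 LTR, SV40 large T antigen, ble, bGH poly(A)) are probably backbone remnants or incidental matches rather than functional elements.

The stated purpose is mammalian expression of human eIF1. The GFP tag allows fluorescence detection of the protein. The associated publication concerns miRNA-mediated silencing and its independence from 43S ribosomal scanning, a process in which eIF1 participates. The deposited sequence may be theoretical rather than fully verified.
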