Addgene plasmid #148449: pT7-EGFP-C1-HseIF1_AC
Purpose: Mammalian Expression of HseIF1
Depositing lab: Elisa Izaurralde. Depositing organization: Max Planck Institute for Developmental Biology. Publication: miRISC and the CCR4-NOT complex silence mRNA targets independently of 43S ribosomal scanning. Kuzuoglu-Ozturk D, Bhandari D, Huntzinger E, Fauser M, Helms S, Izaurralde E. EMBO J. 2016 Jun 1;35(11):1186-203. doi: 10.15252/embj.201592901. Epub 2016 Mar 23. PubMed 27009120.
Backbone
  Vector backbone: Unknown
  Vector type: Mammalian Expression
Growth in bacteria
  Bacterial resistance: Kanamycin, 50 μg/mL
  Growth temperature: 37°C
  Growth strain: DH5alpha
  Copy number: High Copy
Gene/Insert
  Gene/Insert name: HseIF1
  Species: H. sapiens (human)
  Entrez Gene: ELF1 (a.k.a. EFTUD1, RIA1)
  Cloning method: Unknown
Terms and licenses: Academic/Nonprofit Terms; Industry Terms: Not Available to Industry
Depositor comments: sequence extracted from NCBI: NM_005801.3 Plasmids from this collection were made available to the research community and donated after the lab closed. Please note that the sequence provided by the depositing laboratory may be theoretical/predicted or based on Sanger sequencing results. There may be discrepancies between sequencing results obtained by Addgene and the depositor sequence. If an Addgene verified sequence is not available, please contact before placing your order to request that our lab fully sequence the plasmid.
How to cite: pT7-EGFP-C1-HseIF1_AC was a gift from Elisa Izaurralde (Addgene plasmid # 148449 ; http://n2t.net/addgene:148449 ; RRID:Addgene_148449)
